>Addgene plasmid #64991 | pLPCX roGFP2-Orp1 | addgene full sequence | sequence record 418946 | Addgene NGS Result
TCTACCCTATTCCCCACACTCACCGGAGCCAAAGCCGCGGCCCTTCCGTTTCTTTGCTTTTGAAAGACCC
CACCCGTAGGTGGCAAGCTAGCTTAAGTAACGCCACTTTGCAAGGCATGGAAAAATACATAACTGAGAAT
AGAAAAGTTCAGATCAAGGTCAGGAACAAAGAAACAGCTGAATACCAAACAGGATATCTGTGGTAAGCGG
TTCCTGCCCCGGCTCAGGGCCAAGAACAGATGAGACAGCTGAGTGATGGGCCAAACAGGATATCTGTGGT
AAGCAGTTCCTGCCCCGGCTCGGGGCCAAGAACAGATGGTCCCCAGATGCGGTCCAGCCCTCAGCAGTTT
CTAGTGAATCATCAGATGTTTCCAGGGTGCCCCAAGGACCTGAAAATGACCCTGTACCTTATTTGAACTA
ACCAATCAGTTCGCTTCTCGCTTCTGTTCGCGCGCTTCCGCTCTCCGAGCTCAATAAAAGAGCCCACAAC
CCCTCACTCGGCGCGCCAGTCTTCCGATAGACTGCGTCGCCCGGGTACCCGTATTCCCAATAAAGCCTCT
TGCTGTTTGCATCCGAATCGTGGTCTCGCTGTTCCTTGGGAGGGTCTCCTCTGAGTGATTGACTACCCAC
GACGGGGGTCTTTCATTTGGGGGCTCGTCCGGGATTTGGAGACCCCTGCCCAGGGACCACCGACCCACCA
CCGGGAGGTAAGCTGGCCAGCAACTTATCTGTGTCTGTCCGATTGTCTAGTGTCTATGTTTGATGTTATG
CGCCTGCGTCTGTACTAGTTAGCTAACTAGCTCTGTATCTGGCGGACCCGTGGTGGAACTGACGAGTTCT
GAACACCCGGCCGCAACCCTGGGAGACGTCCCAGGGACTTTGGGGGCCGTTTTTGTGGCCCGACCTGAGG
AAGGGAGTCGATGTGGAATCCGACCCCGTCAGGATATGTGGTTCTGGTAGGAGACGAGAACCTAAAACAG
TTCCCGCCTCCGTCTGAATTTTTGCTTTCGGTTTGGAACCGAAGCCGCGCGTCTTGTCTGCTGCAGCGCT
GCAGCATCGTTCTGTGTTGTCTCTGTCTGACTGTGTTTCTGTATTTGTCTGAAAATTAGGGCCAGACTGT
TACCACTCCCTTAAGTTTGACCTTAGGTCACTGGAAAGATGTCGAGCGGATCGCTCACAACCAGTCGGTA
GATGTCAAGAAGAGACGTTGGGTTACCTTCTGCTCTGCAGAATGGCCAACCTTTAACGTCGGATGGCCGC
GAGACGGCACCTTTAACCGAGACCTCATCACCCAGGTTAAGATCAAGGTCTTTTCACCTGGCCCGCATGG
ACACCCAGACCAGGTCCCCTACATCGTGACCTGGGAAGCCTTGGCTTTTGACCCCCCTCCCTGGGTCAAG
CCCTTTGTACACCCTAAGCCTCCGCCTCCTCTTCCTCCATCCGCCCCGTCTCTCCCCCTTGAACCTCCTC
GTTCGACCCCGCCTCGATCCTCCCTTTATCCAGCCCTCACTCCTTCTCTAGGCGCCGGAATGATCCCCCG
GGCTGCAGGTCGGCCGCCACGACCGGTGCCGCCACCATCCCCTGACCCACGCCCCTGACCCCTCACAAGG
AGACGACCTTCCATGACCGAGTACAAGCCCACGGTGCGCCTCGCCACCCGCGACGACGTCCCCCGGGCCG
TACGCACCCTCGCCGCCGCGTTCGCCGACTACCCCGCCACGCGCCACACCGTCGACCCGGACCGCCACAT
CGAGCGGGTCACCGAGCTGCAAGAACTCTTCCTCACGCGCGTCGGGCTCGACATCGGCAAGGTGTGGGTC
GCGGACGACGGCGCCGCGGTGGCGGTCTGGACCACGCCGGAGAGCGTCGAAGCGGGGGCGGTGTTCGCCG
AGATCGGCCCGCGCATGGCCGAGTTGAGCGGTTCCCGGCTGGCCGCGCAGCAACAGATGGAAGGCCTCCT
GGCGCCGCACCGGCCCAAGGAGCCCGCGTGGTTCCTGGCCACCGTCGGCGTCTCGCCCGACCACCAGGGC
AAGGGTCTGGGCAGCGCCGTCGTGCTCCCCGGAGTGGAGGCGGCCGAGCGCGCCGGGGTGCCCGCCTTCC
TGGAGACCTCCGCGCCCCGCAACCTCCCCTTCTACGAGCGGCTCGGCTTCACCGTCACCGCCGACGTCGA
GGTGCCCGAAGGACCGCGCACCTGGTGCATGACCCGCAAGCCCGGTGCCTGACGCCCGCCCCACGACCCG
CAGCGCCCGACCGAAAGGAGCGCACGACCCCATGGCTCCGACCGAAGCCACCCGGGGCGGCCCCGCCGAC
CCCGCACCCGCCCCCGAGGCCCACCGACTCTAGTAATAGTAATCAATTACGGGGTCATTAGTTCATAGCC
CATATATGGAGTTCCGCGTTACATAACTTACGGTAAATGGCCCGCCTGGCTGACCGCCCAACGACCCCCG
CCCATTGACGTCAATAATGACGTATGTTCCCATAGTAACGCCAATAGGGACTTTCCATTGACGTCAATGG
GTGGAGTATTTACGGTAAACTGCCCACTTGGCAGTACATCAAGTGTATCATATGCCAAGTACGCCCCCTA
TTGACGTCAATGACGGTAAATGGCCCGCCTGGCATTATGCCCAGTACATGACCTTATGGGACTTTCCTAC
TTGGCAGTACATCTACGTATTAGTCATCGCTATTACCATGGTGATGCGGTTTTGGCAGTACATCAATGGG
CGTGGATAGCGGTTTGACTCACGGGGATTTCCAAGTCTCCACCCCATTGACGTCAATGGGAGTTTGTTTT
GGCACCAAAATCAACGGGACTTTCCAAAATGTCGTAACAACTCCGCCCCATTGACGCAAATGGGCGGTAG
GCGTGTACGGTGGGAGGTCTATATAAGCAGAGCTGGTTTAGTGAACCGTCAGATCCGCTAGCGCTACCGG
ACTCAGATCTCGAGATGGTGAGCAAGGGCGAGGAGCTGTTCACCGGGGTGGTGCCCATCCTGGTCGAGCT
GGACGGCGACGTAAACGGCCACAAGTTCAGCGTGTCCGGCGAGGGCGAGGGCGATGCCACCTACGGCAAG
CTGACCCTGAAGTTCATCTCCACCACCGGCAAGCTGCCCGTGCCCTGGCCCACCCTCGTGACCACCCTGA
CCTACGGCGTGCAGTGCTTCAGCCGCTACCCCGACCACATGAAGCAGCACGACTTCTTCAAGTCCGCCAT
GCCCGAAGGCTACGTCCAGGAGCGCACCATCTTCTTCAAGGACGACGGCAACTACAAGACCCGCGCCGAG
GTGAAGTTCGAGGGCGACACCCTGGTGAACCGCATCGAGCTGAAGGGCATCGACTTCAAGGAGGACGGCA
ACATCCTGGGGCACAAGCTGGAGTACAACTACAACTGCCACAACGTCTATATCATGGCCGACAAGCAGAA
GAACGGCATCAAGGTGAACTTCAAGATCCGCCACAACATCGAGGACGGCAGCGTGCAGCTCGCCGACCAC
TACCAGCAGAACACCCCCATCGGCGACGGCCCCGTGCTGCTGCCCGACAACCACTACCTGAGCACCTGCT
CCGCCCTGAGCAAAGACCCCAACGAGAAGCGCGATCACATGGTCCTGCTGGAGTTCGTGACCGCCGCCGG
GATCACTCTCGGCATGGACGAGCTGTACAAGACTAGTGGTGGTTCAGGTGGTGGTGGTTCAGGTGGTGGT
GGTTCAGGTGGAGGAGGATCAGGAGGAGGAGGATCAGGAGGAGGAGGATCAGGAGGAGAATTCGATATCT
CAGAATTCTATAAGCTAGCACCTGTTGACAAGAAAGGCCAACCATTCCCCTTCGACCAATTAAAGGGAAA
AGTGGTGCTTATCGTTAATGTTGCCTCCAAATGTGGATTCACTCCTCAATACAAAGAACTAGAGGCCTTG
TACAAACGTTATAAGGACGAAGGATTTACCATCATCGGGTTCCCATGCAACCAGTTTGGCCACCAAGAAC
CTGGCTCTGATGAAGAAATTGCCCAGTTCTGCCAACTGAACTATGGCGTGACTTTCCCCATTATGAAAAA
AATTGACGTTAATGGTGGCAATGAGGACCCTGTTTACAAGTTTTTGAAGAGCCAAAAATCCGGTATGTTG
GGCTTGAGAGGTATCAAATGGAATTTTGAAAAATTCTTAGTCGATAAAAAGGGTAAAGTGTACGAAAGAT
ACTCTTCACTAACCAAACCTTCTTCGTTGTCCGAAACCATCGAAGAACTTTTGAAAGAGGTGGAATAGAT
CGATAAAATAAAAGATTTTATTTAGTCTCCAGAAAAAGGGGGGAATGAAAGACCCCACCTGTAGGTTTGG
CAAGCTAGCTTAAGTAACGCCATTTTGCAAGGCATGGAAAAATACATAACTGAGAATAGAGAAGTTCAGA
TCAAGGTCAGGAACAGATGGAACAGCTGAATATGGGCCAAACAGGATATCTGTGGTAAGCAGTTCCTGCC
CCGGCTCAGGGCCAAGAACAGATGGAACAGCTGAATATGGGCCAAACAGGATATCTGTGGTAAGCAGTTC
CTGCCCCGGCTCAGGGCCAAGAACAGATGGTCCCCAGATGCGGTCCAGCCCTCAGCAGTTTCTAGAGAAC
CATCAGATGTTTCCAGGGTGCCCCAAGGACCTGAAATGACCCTGTGCCTTATTTGAACTAACCAATCAGT
TCGCTTCTCGCTTCTGTTCGCGCGCTTCTGCTCCCCGAGCTCAATAAAAGAGCCCACAACCCCTCACTCG
GGGCGCCAGTCCTCCGATTGACTGAGTCGCCCGGGTACCCGTGTATCCAATAAACCCTCTTGCAGTTGCA
TCCGACTTGTGGTCTCGCTGTTCCTTGGGAGGGTCTCCTCTGAGTGATTGACTACCCGTCAGCGGGGGTC
TTTCATTTGGGGGCTCGTCCGGGATCGGGAGACCCCTGCCCAGGGACCACCGACCCACCACCGGGAGGTA
AGCTGGCTGCCTCGCGCGTTTCGGTGATGACGGTGAAAACCTCTGACACATGCAGCTCCCGGAGACGGTC
ACAGCTTGTCTGTAAGCGGATGCCGGGAGCAGACAAGCCCGTCAGGGCGCGTCAGCGGGTGTTGGCGGGT
GTCGGGGCGCAGCCATGACCCAGTCACGTAGCGATAGCGGAGTGTACTGATAACTTCGTATAATGTATGC
TATACGAAGTTATTAGGTCTGAAGAGGAGTTTACGTCCAGCCAAGCTAGGGCCGCGATCCGGAACCCTTA
ATATAACTTCGTATAATGTATGCTATACGAAGTTATCAGTACTGGCTTAACTATGCGGCATCAGAGCAGA
TTGTACTGAGAGTGCACCATATGCGGTGTGAAATACCGCACAGATGCGTAAGGAGAAAATACCGCATCAG
GCGCTCTTCCGCTTCCTCGCTCACTGACTCGCTGCGCTCGGTCGTTCGGCTGCGGCGAGCGGTATCAGCT
CACTCAAAGGCGGTAATACGGTTATCCACAGAATCAGGGGATAACGCAGGAAAGAACATGTGAGCAAAAG
GCCAGCAAAAGGCCAGGAACCGTAAAAAGGCCGCGTTGCTGGCGTTTTTCCATAGGCTCCGCCCCCCTGA
CGAGCATCACAAAAATCGACGCTCAAGTCAGAGGTGGCGAAACCCGACAGGACTATAAAGATACCAGGCG
TTTCCCCCTGGAAGCTCCCTCGTGCGCTCTCCTGTTCCGACCCTGCCGCTTACCGGATACCTGTCCGCCT
TTCTCCCTTCGGGAAGCGTGGCGCTTTCTCATAGCTCACGCTGTAGGTATCTCAGTTCGGTGTAGGTCGT
TCGCTCCAAGCTGGGCTGTGTGCACGAACCCCCCGTTCAGCCCGACCGCTGCGCCTTATCCGGTAACTAT
CGTCTTGAGTCCAACCCGGTAAGACACGACTTATCGCCACTGGCAGCAGCCACTGGTAACAGGATTAGCA
GAGCGAGGTATGTAGGCGGTGCTACAGAGTTCTTGAAGTGGTGGCCTAACTACGGCTACACTAGAAGGAC
AGTATTTGGTATCTGCGCTCTGCTGAAGCCAGTTACCTTCGGAAAAAGAGTTGGTAGCTCTTGATCCGGC
AAACAAACCACCGCTGGTAGCGGTGGTTTTTTTGTTTGCAAGCAGCAGATTACGCGCAGAAAAAAAGGAT
CTCAAGAAGATCCTTTGATCTTTTCTACGGGGTCTGACGCTCAGTGGAACGAAAACTCACGTTAAGGGAT
TTTGGTCATGAGATTATCAAAAAGGATCTTCACCTAGATCCTTTTAAATTAAAAATGAAGTTTTAAATCA
ATCTAAAGTATATATGAGTAAACTTGGTCTGACAGTTACCAATGCTTAATCAGTGAGGCACCTATCTCAG
CGATCTGTCTATTTCGTTCATCCATAGTTGCCTGACTCCCCGTCGTGTAGATAACTACGATACGGGAGGG
CTTACCATCTGGCCCCAGTGCTGCAATGATACCGCGAGACCCACGCTCACCGGCTCCAGATTTATCAGCA
ATAAACCAGCCAGCCGGAAGGGCCGAGCGCAGAAGTGGTCCTGCAACTTTATCCGCCTCCATCCAGTCTA
TTAATTGTTGCCGGGAAGCTAGAGTAAGTAGTTCGCCAGTTAATAGTTTGCGCAACGTTGTTGCCATTGC
TGCAGGCATCGTGGTGTCACGCTCGTCGTTTGGTATGGCTTCATTCAGCTCCGGTTCCCAACGATCAAGG
CGAGTTACATGATCCCCCATGTTGTGCAAAAAAGCGGTTAGCTCCTTCGGTCCTCCGATCGTTGTCAGAA
GTAAGTTGGCCGCAGTGTTATCACTCATGGTTATGGCAGCACTGCATAATTCTCTTACTGTCATGCCATC
CGTAAGATGCTTTTCTGTGACTGGTGAGTACTCAACCAAGTCATTCTGAGAATAGTGTATGCGGCGACCG
AGTTGCTCTTGCCCGGCGTCAACACGGGATAATACCGCGCCACATAGCAGAACTTTAAAAGTGCTCATCA
TTGGAAAACGTTCTTCGGGGCGAAAACTCTCAAGGATCTTACCGCTGTTGAGATCCAGTTCGATGTAACC
CACTCGTGCACCCAACTGATCTTCAGCATCTTTTACTTTCACCAGCGTTTCTGGGTGAGCAAAAACAGGA
AGGCAAAATGCCGCAAAAAAGGGAATAAGGGCGACACGGAAATGTTGAATACTCATACTCTTCCTTTTTC
AATATTATTGAAGCATTTATCAGGGTTATTGTCTCATGAGCGGATACATATTTGAATGTATTTAGAAAAA
TAAACAAATAGGGGTTCCGCGCACATTTCCCCGAAAAGTGCCACCTGACGTCTAAGAAACCATTATTATC
ATGACATTAACCTATAAAAATAGGCGTATCACGAGGCCCTTTCGTCTTCAAGAATTGCTAGCAATTGCTA
GCAATTGCTAGCAATTCATACCAGATCACCGAAAACTGTCCTCCAAATGTGTCCCCCTCACACTCCCAAA
TTCGCGGGCTTCTGCCTCTTAGACCAC
Features (pLannotate 1.2.2; 23 found; start..end, strand, type, name):
     61..168     +  LTR            3' LTR (ΔU3) (fragment): self-inactivating 3' long terminal repeat (LTR) from Moloney murine leukemia virus
    185..242     +  LTR            LTR (fragment): long terminal repeat from Moloney murine leukemia virus
    256..319     +  LTR            LTR (fragment): long terminal repeat from Moloney murine leukemia virus
    472..647     +  LTR            5' LTR (truncated): truncated long terminal repeat from Moloney murine sarcoma virus
    769..1043    +  misc_feature   MESV Ψ (fragment): packaging signal of murine embryonic stem cell virus
   1110..1526    +  CDS            gag (truncated): truncated Moloney murine leukemia virus (MMLV) gag gene lacking the start codon
   1532..1549    +  misc_feature   MCS (fragment): pBluescript multiple cloning site
   1623..2222    +  CDS            PuroR: puromycin N-acetyltransferase; pac from Streptomyces alboniger; confers resistance to puromycin
   2272..2337    +  CDS            dmpM (fragment): DMPM_STRAD - Protein inferred from homology: Swiss-Prot protein existence level 3. From Streptomyces alboniger.
   2397..2700    +  enhancer       CMV enhancer: human cytomegalovirus immediate early enhancer
   2701..2904    +  promoter       CMV promoter: human cytomegalovirus (CMV) immediate early promoter
   2927..2954    +  misc_feature   MCS (fragment): multiple cloning site
   2955..3671    +  CDS            EGFP: the original enhanced GFP (Yang et al., 1996) mammalian codon-optimized
   3777..4265    +  CDS            HYR1: GPX3_YEAST - Also known as GPX3 From Saccharomyces cerevisiae (strain ATCC 204508 / S288c) (Baker's yeast).
   4314..4907    +  LTR            LTR: long terminal repeat from Moloney murine leukemia virus
   4976..5016    +  CDS            rop (fragment): Rop protein, which maintains plasmids at low copy number; rop
   5118..5156    +  misc_feature   bom (fragment): basis of mobility region from pBR322
   5160..5193    -  protein_bind   loxP: Cre-mediated recombination occurs in the 8-bp core sequence (GCATACAT). Cre recombinase
   5253..5286    -  protein_bind   loxP: Cre-mediated recombination occurs in the 8-bp core sequence (GCATACAT). Cre recombinase
   5290..5391    +  misc_feature   bom (fragment): basis of mobility region from pBR322
   5577..6165    -  rep_origin     ori: high-copy-number ColE1/pMB1/pBR322/pUC origin of replication
   6336..7196    -  CDS            AmpR: β-lactamase; bla; confers resistance to ampicillin, carbenicillin, and related antibiotics
   7197..7301    -  promoter       AmpR promoter: bla
