[The description below was written by a language model from this plasmid's Addgene catalogue record and pLannotate feature annotations shown in this document.]
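Description:
pLPCX roGFP2-Orp1 is a retroviral mammalian expression vector built on the Clontech pLPCX backbone, about 7.5 kb in total. In bacteria it is maintained through a ColE1/pMB1-type origin and selected with ampicillin via the β-lactamase gene. The catalogue lists it as low copy, although the annotation software labels the origin generically as high-copy. The viral portion consists of 5' LTR sequences of Moloney murine leukemia/sarcoma virus origin, a Ψ packaging signal extending into a truncated gag region that lacks its start codon, and a full Moloney 3' LTR. These elements allow the transcript between the LTRs to be packaged into retroviral particles when gag, pol and env are supplied in trans by a packaging cell line, and then to integrate stably into target cells. Two loxP sites are annotated within the pBR322-derived backbone, outside the proviral region; the record gives no function for them.

Within the provirus, a puromycin N-acetyltransferase gene lies downstream of the packaging region and is presumably expressed from the 5' LTR, permitting puromycin selection of transduced cells. It is followed by an internal CMV enhancer/promoter that drives the payload, a fusion of roGFP2 (annotated as EGFP because of its sequence similarity) with the Saccharomyces cerevisiae thiol peroxidase Orp1, also known as Gpx3 or HYR1. The feature table places the fluorescent protein upstream of Orp1 with a gap consistent with a linker, matching the construct name, whereas the catalogue field describes roGFP2 as C-terminal on the insert. roGFP2 is a redox-sensitive GFP. According to the associated publication title, H2O2-scavenging peroxidases mediate proximity-based oxidation of protein thiols, the principle by which Orp1 relays oxidation to roGFP2. No targeting signal is annotated, in line with the stated purpose of expressing the cytosolic probe in mammalian cells.
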