Addgene plasmid #64991: pLPCX roGFP2-Orp1
Purpose: Mammalian expression of cytosolic roGFP2-Orp1 (retroviral vector)
Depositing lab: Tobias Dick. Depositing organization: Deutsches Krebsforschungszentrum (DKFZ). Publication: Proximity-based protein thiol oxidation by H2O2-scavenging peroxidases. Gutscher M, Sobotta MC, Wabnitz GH, Ballikaya S, Meyer AJ, Samstag Y, Dick TP. J Biol Chem. 2009 Nov 13;284(46):31532-40. doi: 10.1074/jbc.M109.059246. Epub 2009 Sep 15. PubMed 19755417.
Backbone
  Vector backbone: pLPCX
  Backbone manufacturer: Clontech
  Total vector size (bp): 7518
  Vector type: Mammalian Expression, Retroviral
  Selectable markers: Puromycin
Growth in bacteria
  Bacterial resistance: Ampicillin, 100 μg/mL
  Growth temperature: 37°C
  Growth strain: DH5alpha
  Copy number: Low Copy
Gene/Insert
  Gene/Insert name: Orp1 (alt name: GPX3_YEAST)
  Species: S. cerevisiae (budding yeast)
  Entrez Gene: HYR1 (a.k.a. YIR037W, GPX3, ORP1)
  Tag / fusion protein: roGFP2 (C terminal on insert)
Terms and licenses: Academic/Nonprofit Terms; Industry Terms: Not Available to Industry
How to cite: pLPCX roGFP2-Orp1 was a gift from Tobias Dick (Addgene plasmid # 64991 ; http://n2t.net/addgene:64991 ; RRID:Addgene_64991)
