>Addgene plasmid #64991 | pLPCX roGFP2-Orp1 | addgene partial sequence | sequence record 116126 | CMV-F 5'-CGCAAATGGGCGGTAGGCGTG-3'
GTGAACCGTCAGATCCGCTAGCGCTACCGGACTCAGATCTCGAGATGGTGAGCAAGGGCGAGGAGCTGTT
CACCGGGGTGGTGCCCATCCTGGTCGAGCTGGACGGCGACGTAAACGGCCACAAGTTCAGCGTGTCCGGC
GAGGGCGAGGGCGATGCCACCTACGGCAAGCTGACCCTGAAGTTCATCTCCACCACCGGCAAGCTGCCCG
TGCCCTGGCCCACCCTCGTGACCACCCTGACCTACGGCGTGCAGTGCTTCAGCCGCTACCCCGACCACAT
GAAGCAGCACGACTTCTTCAAGTCCGCCATGCCCGAAGGCTACGTCCAGGAGCGCACCATCTTCTTCAAG
GACGACGGCAACTACAAGACCCGCGCCGAGGTGAAGTTCGAGGGCGACACCCTGGTGAACCGCATCGAGC
TGAAGGGCATCGACTTCAAGGAGGACGGCAACATCCTGGGGCACAAGCTGGAGTACAACTACAACTGCCA
CAACGTCTATATCATGGCCGACAAGCAGAAGAACGGCATCAAGGTGAACTTCAAGATCCGCCACAACATC
GAGGACGGCAGCGTGCAGCTCGCCGACCACTACCAGCAGAACACCCCCATCGGCGACGGCCCCGTGCTGC
TGCCCGACAACCACTACCTGAGCACCTGCTCCGCCCTGAGCAAAGACCCCAACGAGAAGCGCGATCACAT
GGTCCTGCTGGAGTTCGTGACCGCCGCCGGGATCACTCTCGGCATGGACGAGCTGTACAAGACTAGTGGT
GGTTCAGGTGGTGGTGGTTCAGGTGGTGGTGGTTCAGGTGGAGGAGGATCAGGAGGAGGAGGATCA
