>Addgene plasmid #64991 | pLPCX roGFP2-Orp1 | addgene partial sequence | sequence record 116127 | pLP-LNCX-rev 5'-CCCCCTTTTTCTGGAGACTA-3'
GTTCTTCGATGGTTTCGGACAACGAAGAAGGTTTGGTTAGTGAAGAGTATCTTTCGTACACTTTACCCTT
TTTATCGACTAAGAATTTTTCAAAATTCCATTTGATACCTCTCAAGCCCAACATACCGGATTTTTGGCTC
TTCAAAAACTTGTAAACAGGGTCCTCATTGCCACCATTAACGTCAATTTTTTTCATAATGGGGAAAGTCA
CGCCATAGTTCAGTTGGCAGAACTGGGCAATTTCTTCATCAGAGCCAGGTTCTTGGTGGCCAAACTGGTT
GCATGGGAACCCGATGATGGTAAATCCTTCGTCCTTATAACGTTTGTACAAGGCCTCTAGTTCTTTGTAT
TGAGGAGTGAATCCACATTTGGAGGCAACATTAACGATAAGCACCACTTTTCCCTTTAATTGGTCGAAGG
GGAATGGTTGGCCTTTCTTGTCAACAGGTGCTAGCTTATAGAATTCTGAGATATCGAATTCTCCTCCTGA
TCCTCCTCCTCCTGATCCTCCTCCTCCTGATCCTCCTCCACCTGAACCACCACCACCTGAACCACCACCA
CCTGAACCACCACTAGTC
